Addgene plasmid #189874: p663-UBC-miniTurbo-V5-NEK10_IDG-K
Purpose: Gateway destination clone of NEK10 (human) tagged with N-terminal miniTurbo-V5 for generating protein-proximity networks using proximity-dependent biotinylation proteomics
Depositing lab: Ben Major. Depositing organization: Washington University in Saint Louis.
Backbone
  Vector backbone: pDest663
  Backbone manufacturer: PEL
  Backbone size w/o insert (bp): 9019
  Vector type: Mammalian Expression, Lentiviral ; Gateway Destination
  Selectable markers: Puromycin
Growth in bacteria
  Bacterial resistance: Ampicillin, 100 μg/mL
  Growth temperature: 30°C
  Growth strain: Stbl3
  Copy number: Low Copy
Gene/Insert
  Gene/Insert name: NEK10 (alt names: miniTurbo-V5-NEK10; miniTurbo-V5)
  Species: H. sapiens (human)
  Entrez Gene: NEK10 (a.k.a. CILD44)
  Promoter: Ubiquitin
  Tag / fusion protein: miniTurbo-V5 (N terminal on insert)
  Cloning method: Gateway Cloning
  Sequencing primers: 5′ TGAAGCTCCGGTTTTGAACT; 3′ AATAGACCCGTGAAGCTGATC
Terms and licenses: Academic/Nonprofit Terms; Industry Terms: Not Available to Industry
Depositor comments: These plasmids were generated as part of the Illuminating the Druggable Genome (IDG) program sponsored by the NIH Common Fund. The goal of this program is to identify, gather, and distribute information and resources for proteins that currently are not well-studied yet belong to commonly drug-targeted protein families: protein kinases, non-olfactory G-protein coupled receptors (GPCRs), and ion channels. The IDG program is designed to develop fundamental research tools for understudied proteins, elucidate their function, and disseminate the IDG-related resources and data to the greater scientific community. These lentiviral gateway destination plasmids were generated, as part of the Kinase-Data and Resource Generating Center (DRGC), using the single fragment or multisite gateway cloning technology. They were used for generating proteomics-based protein-interaction and protein-proximity networks that can be accessed through the kinase-DRGC website https://darkkinome.org/. Each plasmid has either an N- or C-terminal fusion protein (Flag/ V5/V5-miniTurbo/V5-TurboID/miniTurbo-V5/TurboID-V5) tagged understudied kinase driven under either a CMV or Ubiquitin (UBC) promoter. All inserts in the pENTR plasmids used to generate the deposited destination plasmids were end-sequenced and insert size validated prior to multi-site gateway cloning. The combined insert size of the single fragment or three fragment destination plasmids were confirmed by restriction digestion (BsrGI, and EcoRV for pDest667; BsrGI, EcoRV, and BstZ17I for pDest663; and BsrGI for pHAGE) and all plasmids were partially sequenced to ensure in-frame ORFs and fusion tags.
How to cite: p663-UBC-miniTurbo-V5-NEK10_IDG-K was a gift from Ben Major (Addgene plasmid # 189874 ; http://n2t.net/addgene:189874 ; RRID:Addgene_189874)
