[The description below was written by a language model from this plasmid's Addgene catalogue record and pLannotate feature annotations shown in this document.]
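Description:
p663-UBC-miniTurbo-V5-NEK10_IDG-K is a third-generation-style HIV-1 lentiviral expression clone built by multisite Gateway recombination into the pDest663 backbone. It is propagated in E. coli under ampicillin selection (AmpR, with a ColE1/pUC-type origin, although the catalogue lists it as low copy), and it also carries f1 and SV40 origins. The viral cassette starts with an RSV promoter fused to a truncated 5' LTR. This is followed by the Ψ packaging signal with a gag fragment, the RRE for Rev-dependent export, and the cPPT/CTS. A WPRE and a truncated 3' LTR with an SV40 polyadenylation signal lie downstream. Between these elements, attB4 and attB5 sites flank the human ubiquitin C promoter, which drives miniTurbo, an engineered, N-terminally truncated E. coli biotin ligase. miniTurbo is joined across an attB1 site to human NEK10, which ends at attB2. The V5 tag named in the catalogue is not annotated separately and presumably lies in the gap between miniTurbo and attB1. NEK10 is annotated only as a fragment, so the record does not establish that the full-length reference protein is encoded. A mouse PGK promoter driving puromycin N-acetyltransferase allows selection of transduced mammalian cells.

The construct was made within a programme on understudied kinases and is used to express the fusion stably. Proteins near NEK10 become biotinylated and can be identified by proteomics to map proximity networks. Two sequence records are attached to this entry. The 11,606 nt record matches the described design. The 10,888 nt record shares the same backbone but shows UbC driving AKT1 with a C-terminal miniTurbo, so it appears to be a different clone and should not be taken to describe this plasmid.
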