Features (pLannotate 1.2.2; 31 found; start..end, strand, type, name):
     26..130     +  promoter       AmpR promoter: bla
    131..991     +  CDS            AmpR: β-lactamase; bla; confers resistance to ampicillin, carbenicillin, and related antibiotics
   1162..1750    +  rep_origin     ori: high-copy-number ColE1/pMB1/pBR322/pUC origin of replication
   1933..2025    +  CDS            lacI (fragment): lac repressor; lacI; The lac repressor binds to the lac operator to inhibit transcription in E. coli. This inhibition can be relieved by adding lactose or isopropyl-β-D-thiogalactopyranoside (IPTG).
   2038..2059    +  protein_bind   CAP binding site: CAP binding activates transcription in the presence of cAMP. E. coli catabolite activator protein
   2074..2104    +  promoter       lac promoter: promoter for the E. coli lac operon
   2108..2130    +  protein_bind   lac operator (fragment): The lac repressor binds to the lac operator to inhibit transcription in E. coli. This inhibition can be relieved by adding lactose or isopropyl-β-D-thiogalactopyranoside (IPTG). lac repressor encoded by lacI
   2173..2191    +  promoter       T3 promoter: promoter for bacteriophage T3 RNA polymerase
   2219..2445    +  promoter       RSV promoter: Rous sarcoma virus enhancer/promoter
   2446..2626    +  LTR            5' LTR (truncated): truncated 5' long terminal repeat (LTR) from HIV-1
   2673..2798    +  misc_feature   HIV-1 Ψ: packaging signal of human immunodeficiency virus type 1
   2782..3145    +  CDS            HIV-1 gag (fragment): gag protein from human immunodeficiency virus 1; gag
   3291..3524    +  misc_feature   RRE: The Rev response element (RRE) of HIV-1 allows for Rev-dependent mRNA export from the nucleus to the cytoplasm.
   3901..4001    +  CDS            Rev (fragment): human immunodeficiency virus 1 (HIV-1) Rev protein; rev; enhances nuclear export of unspliced and incompletely spliced viral mRNAs
   4020..4136    +  misc_feature   cPPT/CTS: central polypurine tract and central termination sequence of HIV-1
   4170..4190    +  protein_bind   attB4: mutant version of attB; core recombination site for the Gateway® BP reaction BP Clonase™
   4190..5401    +  promoter       UbC promoter: human ubiquitin C promoter
   5403..5420    +  protein_bind   attB1 (fragment): mutant version of attB; core recombination site for the Gateway® BP reaction BP Clonase™
   5426..6865    +  CDS            AKT1 (sequence withheld): AKT1_HUMAN - Also known as PKB, RAC. Experimental evidence at protein level: Swiss-Prot protein existence level 1. AKT1 is one of 3 closely related serine/threonine-protein kinases (AKT1, AKT2 and AKT3) called the AKT kinase, and which regulate many processes including metabolism, proliferation, cell survival, growth and angiogenesis (PubMed:15526160, PubMed:11882383, PubMed:21620960, PubMed:21432781). This is mediated through serine and/or threonine phosphorylation of a range of downstream substrates (PubMed:15526160, PubMed:11882383, PubMed:21620960, PubMed:21432781). Over 100 substrate cand
   6868..6890    -  protein_bind   attB2 (fragment): mutant version of attB; recombination site for the Gateway® BP reaction BP Clonase™
   6941..7711    +  CDS            miniTurbo: N-terminally truncated mutant of the E. coli biotin ligase BioID engineered for improved catalytic efficiency (Branon et al., 2018)
   7766..8354    +  misc_feature   WPRE: woodchuck hepatitis virus posttranscriptional regulatory element
   8368..8867    +  promoter       PGK promoter: mouse phosphoglycerate kinase 1 promoter
   8888..9487    +  CDS            PuroR: puromycin N-acetyltransferase; pac from Streptomyces alboniger; confers resistance to puromycin
   9555..9692    +  CDS            nef (fragment): NEF_HV1LA - Experimental evidence at protein level: Swiss-Prot protein existence level 1. Extracellular Nef protein targets CD4(+) T-lymphocytes for apoptosis by interacting with CXCR4 surface receptors. From Human immunodeficiency virus type 1 group M subtype B (isolate Lai) (HIV-1).
   9678..9858    +  LTR            5' LTR (truncated): truncated 5' long terminal repeat (LTR) from HIV-1
   9930..10051   +  polyA_signal   SV40 poly(A) signal: SV40 polyadenylation signal
  10091..10226   +  rep_origin     SV40 ori: SV40 origin of replication
  10247..10265   -  promoter       T7 promoter: promoter for bacteriophage T7 RNA polymerase
  10273..10428   +  CDS            lacZα (fragment): LacZα fragment of β-galactosidase; lacZ fragment
  10433..10861   +  rep_origin     f1 ori (sequence partly withheld): f1 bacteriophage origin of replication; arrow indicates direction of (+) strand synthesis
>Addgene plasmid #189874 | p663-UBC-miniTurbo-V5-NEK10_IDG-K | addgene full sequence | sequence record 374313 | Addgene NGS Result
AGGTGGCACTTTTCGGGGAAATGTGCGCGGAACCCCTATTTGTTTATTTTTCTAAATACATTCAAATATG
TATCCGCTCATGAGACAATAACCCTGATAAATGCTTCAATAATATTGAAAAAGGAAGAGTATGAGTATTC
AACATTTCCGTGTCGCCCTTATTCCCTTTTTTGCGGCATTTTGCCTTCCTGTTTTTGCTCACCCAGAAAC
GCTGGTGAAAGTAAAAGATGCTGAAGATCAGTTGGGTGCACGAGTGGGTTACATCGAACTGGATCTCAAC
AGCGGTAAGATCCTTGAGAGTTTTCGCCCCGAAGAACGTTTTCCAATGATGAGCACTTTTAAAGTTCTGC
TATGTGGCGCGGTATTATCCCGTATTGACGCCGGGCAAGAGCAACTCGGTCGCCGCATACACTATTCTCA
GAATGACTTGGTTGAGTACTCACCAGTCACAGAAAAGCATCTTACGGATGGCATGACAGTAAGAGAATTA
TGCAGTGCTGCCATAACCATGAGTGATAACACTGCGGCCAACTTACTTCTGACAACGATCGGAGGACCGA
AGGAGCTAACCGCTTTTTTGCACAACATGGGGGATCATGTAACTCGCCTTGATCGTTGGGAACCGGAGCT
GAATGAAGCCATACCAAACGACGAGCGTGACACCACGATGCCTGTAGCAATGGCAACAACGTTGCGCAAA
CTATTAACTGGCGAACTACTTACTCTAGCTTCCCGGCAACAATTAATAGACTGGATGGAGGCGGATAAAG
TTGCAGGACCACTTCTGCGCTCGGCCCTTCCGGCTGGCTGGTTTATTGCTGATAAATCTGGAGCCGGTGA
GCGTGGGTCTCGCGGTATCATTGCAGCACTGGGGCCAGATGGTAAGCCCTCCCGTATCGTAGTTATCTAC
ACGACGGGGAGTCAGGCAACTATGGATGAACGAAATAGACAGATCGCTGAGATAGGTGCCTCACTGATTA
AGCATTGGTAACTGTCAGACCAAGTTTACTCATATATACTTTAGATTGATTTAAAACTTCATTTTTAATT
TAAAAGGATCTAGGTGAAGATCCTTTTTGATAATCTCATGACCAAAATCCCTTAACGTGAGTTTTCGTTC
CACTGAGCGTCAGACCCCGTAGAAAAGATCAAAGGATCTTCTTGAGATCCTTTTTTTCTGCGCGTAATCT
GCTGCTTGCAAACAAAAAAACCACCGCTACCAGCGGTGGTTTGTTTGCCGGATCAAGAGCTACCAACTCT
TTTTCCGAAGGTAACTGGCTTCAGCAGAGCGCAGATACCAAATACTGTTCTTCTAGTGTAGCCGTAGTTA
GGCCACCACTTCAAGAACTCTGTAGCACCGCCTACATACCTCGCTCTGCTAATCCTGTTACCAGTGGCTG
CTGCCAGTGGCGATAAGTCGTGTCTTACCGGGTTGGACTCAAGACGATAGTTACCGGATAAGGCGCAGCG
GTCGGGCTGAACGGGGGGTTCGTGCACACAGCCCAGCTTGGAGCGAACGACCTACACCGAACTGAGATAC
CTACAGCGTGAGCTATGAGAAAGCGCCACGCTTCCCGAAGGGAGAAAGGYGGACAGGTATCCGGTAAGCG
GCAGGGTCGGAACAGGAGAGCGCACGAGGGAGCTTCCAGGGGGAAACGCCTGGTATCTTTATAGTCCTGT
CGGGTTTCGCCACCTCTGACTTGAGCGTCGATTTTTGTGATGCTCGTCAGGGGGGCGGAGCCTATGGAAA
AACGCCAGCAACGCGGCCTTTTTACGGTTCCTGGCCTTTTGCTGGCCTTTTGCTCACATGTTCTTTCCTG
CGTTATCCCCTGATTCTGTGGATAACCGTATTACCGCCTTTGAGTGAGCTGATACCGCTCGCCGCAGCCG
AACGACCGAGCGCAGCGAGTCAGTGAGCGAGGAAGCGGAAGAGCGCCCAATACGCAAACCGCCTCTCCCC
GCGCGTTGGCCGATTCATTAATGCAGCTGGCACGACAGGTTTCCCGACTGGAAAGCGGGCAGTGAGCGCA
ACGCAATTAATGTGAGTTAGCTCACTCATTAGGCACCCCAGGCTTTACACTTTATGCTTCCGGCTCGTAT
GTTGTGTGGAATTGTGAGCGGATAACAATTTCACACAGGAAACAGCTATGACCATGATTACGCCAAGCGC
GCAATTAACCCTCACTAAAGGGAACAAAAGCTGGAGCTGCAAGCTTAATGTAGTCTTATGCAATACTCTT
GTAGTCTTGCAACATGGTAACGATGAGTTAGCAACATGCCTTACAAGGAGAGAAAAAGCACCGTGCATGC
CGATTGGTGGAAGTAAGGTGGTACGATCGTGCCTTATTAGGAAGGCAACAGACGGGTCTGACATGGATTG
GACGAACCACTGAATTGCCGCATTGCAGAGATATTGTATTTAAGTGCCTAGCTCGATACATAAACGGGTC
TCTCTGGTTAGACCAGATCTGAGCCTGGGAGCTCTCTGGCTAACTAGGGAACCCACTGCTTAAGCCTCAA
TAAAGCTTGCCTTGAGTGCTTCAAGTAGTGTGTGCCCGTCTGTTGTGTGACTCTGGTAACTAGAGATCCC
TCAGACCCTTTTAGTCAGTGTGGAAAATCTCTAGCAGTGGCGCCCGAACAGGGACTTGAAAGCGAAAGGG
AAACCAGAGGAGCTCTCTCGACGCAGGACTCGGCTTGCTGAAGCGCGCACGGCAAGAGGCGAGGGGCGGC
GACTGGTGAGTACGCCAAAAATTTTGACTAGCGGAGGCTAGAAGGAGAGAGATGGGTGCGAGAGCGTCAG
TATTAAGCGGGGGAGAATTAGATCGCGATGGGAAAAAATTCGGTTAAGGCCAGGGGGAAAGAAAAAATAT
AAATTAAAACATATAGTATGGGCAAGCAGGGAGCTAGAACGATTCGCAGTTAATCCTGGCCTGTTAGAAA
CATCAGAAGGCTGTAGACAAATACTGGGACAGCTACAACCATCCCTTCAGACAGGATCAGAAGAACTTAG
ATCATTATATAATACAGTAGCAACCCTCTATTGTGTGCATCAAAGGATAGAGATAAAAGACACCAAGGAA
GCTTTAGACAAGATAGAGGAAGAGCAAAACAAAAGTAAGACCACCGCACAGCAAGCGGCCGCTGATCTTC
AGACCTGGAGGAGGAGATATGAGGGACAATTGGAGAAGTGAATTATATAAATATAAAGTAGTAAAAATTG
AACCATTAGGAGTAGCACCCACCAAGGCAAAGAGAAGAGTGGTGCAGAGAGAAAAAAGAGCAGTGGGAAT
AGGAGCTTTGTTCCTTGGGTTCTTGGGAGCAGCAGGAAGCACTATGGGCGCAGCGTCAATGACGCTGACG
GTACAGGCCAGACAATTATTGTCTGGTATAGTGCAGCAGCAGAACAATTTGCTGAGGGCTATTGAGGCGC
AACAGCATCTGTTGCAACTCACAGTCTGGGGCATCAAGCAGCTCCAGGCAAGAATCCTGGCTGTGGAAAG
ATACCTAAAGGATCAACAGCTCCTGGGGATTTGGGGTTGCTCTGGAAAACTCATTTGCACCACTGCTGTG
CCTTGGAATGCTAGTTGGAGTAATAAATCTCTGGAACAGATTTGGAATCACACGACCTGGATGGAGTGGG
ACAGAGAAATTAACAATTACACAAGCTTAATACACTCCTTAATTGAAGAATCGCAAAACCAGCAAGAAAA
GAATGAACAAGAATTATTGGAATTAGATAAATGGGCAAGTTTGTGGAATTGGTTTAACATAACAAATTGG
CTGTGGTATATAAAATTATTCATAATGATAGTAGGAGGCTTGGTAGGTTTAAGAATAGTTTTTGCTGTAC
TTTCTATAGTGAATAGAGTTAGGCAGGGATATTCACCATTATCGTTTCAGACCCACCTCCCAACCCCGAG
GGGACCCGACAGGCCCGAAGGAATAGAAGAAGAAGGTGGAGAGAGAGACAGAGACAGATCCATTCGATTA
GTGAACGGATCTCGACGGTATCGGTTAACTTTTAAAAGAAAAGGGGGGATTGGGGGGTACAGTGCAGGGG
AAAGAATAGTAGACATAATAGCAACAGACATACAAACTAAAGAATTACAAAAACAAATTACAAAATTCAA
AATTTTATCGTCCAGTGTGGTGGAATTCTGCAGATATNNCAACTTTGTATAGAAAAGTTGGCCTCCGCGC
CGGGTTTTGGCGCCTCCCGCGGGCGCCCCCCTCCTCACGGCGAGCGCTGCCACGTCAGACGAAGGGCGCA
GCGAGCGTCCTGATCCTTCCGCCCGGACGCTCAGGACAGCGGCCCGCTGCTCATAAGACTCGGCCTTAGA
ACCCCAGTATCAGCAGAAGGACATTTTAGGACGGGACTTGGGTGACTCTAGGGCACTGGTTTTCTTTCCA
GAGAGCGGAACAGGCGAGGAAAAGTAGTCCCTTCTCGGCGATTCTGCGGAGGGATCTCCGTGGGGCGGTG
AACGCCGATGATTATATAAGGACGCGCCGGGTGTGGCACAGCTAGTTCCGTCGCAGCCGGGATTTGGGTC
GCGGTTCTTGTTTGTGGATCGCTGTGATCGTCACTTGGTGAGTAGCGGGCTGCTGGGCTGGCCGGGGCTT
TCGTGGCCGCCGGGCCGCTCGGTGGGACGGAAGCGTGTGGAGAGACCGCCAAGGGCTGTAGTCTGGGTCC
GCGAGCAAGGTTGCCCTGAACTGGGGGTTGGGGGGAGCGCAGCAAAATGGCGGCTGTTCCCGAGTCTTGA
ATGGAAGACGCTTGTGAGGCGGGCTGTGAGGTCGTTGAAACAAGGTGGGGGGCATGGTGGGCGGCAAGAA
CCCAAGGTCTTGAGGCCTTCGCTAATGCGGGAAAGCTCTTATTCGGGTGAGATGGGCTGGGGCACCATCT
GGGGACCCTGACGTGAAGTTTGTCACTGACTGGAGAACTCGGTTTGTCGTCTGTTGCGGGGGCGGCAGTT
ATGGCGGTGCCGTTGGGCAGTGCACCCGTACCTTTGGGAGCGCGCGCCCTCGTCGTGTCGTGACGTCACC
CGTTCTGTTGGCTTATAATGCAGGGTGGGGCCACCTGCCGGTAGGTGTGCGGTAGGCTTTTCTCCGTCGC
AGGACGCAGGGTTCGGGCCTAGGGTAGGCTCTCCTGAATCGACAGGCGCCGGACCTCTGGTGAGGGGAGG
GATAAGTGAGGCGTCAGTTTCTTTGGTCGGTTTTATGTACCTATCTTCTTAAGTAGCTGAAGCTCCGGTT
TTGAACTATGCGCTCGGGGTTGGCGAGTGTGTTTTGTGAAGTTTTTTAGGCACCTTTTGAAATGTAATCA
TTTGGGTCAATATGTAATTTTCAGTGTTAGACTAGTAAATTGTCCGCTAAATTCTGGCCGTTTTTGGCTT
TTTTGTTAGACACAAGTTTGTACAAAAAAGTTGGC
[1440 nt withheld, positions 5426-6865]
TGCCCAACTTTCTTGTACAAAGTGGGCGGCAAGCCCATCCCCAACCCCCTGCTGGGCCTGGACAGCACCG
CTAGCATCCCGCTGCTGAACGCTAAACAGATTCTGGGACAGCTGGACGGCGGGAGCGTGGCAGTCCTGCC
TGTGGTCGACTCCACCAATCAGTACCTGCTGGATCGAATCGGCGAGCTGAAGAGTGGGGATGCTTGCATT
GCAGAATATCAGCAGGCAGGGAGAGGAAGCAGAGGGAGGAAATGGTTCTCTCCTTTTGGAGCTAACCTGT
ACCTGAGTATGTTTTGGCGCCTGAAGCGGGGACCAGCAGCAATCGGCCTGGGCCCGGTCATCGGAATTGT
CATGGCAGAAGCGCTGCGAAAGCTGGGAGCAGACAAGGTGCGAGTCAAATGGCCCAATGACCTGTATCTG
CAGGATAGAAAGCTGGCAGGCATCCTGGTGGAGCTGGCCGGAATAACAGGCGATGCTGCACAGATCGTCA
TTGGCGCCGGGATTAACGTGGCTATGAGGCGCGTGGAGGAAAGCGTGGTCAATCAGGGCTGGATCACACT
GCAGGAAGCAGGGATTAACCTGGACAGGAATACTCTGGCCGCTATGCTGATCCGAGAGCTGCGGGCAGCC
CTGGAACTGTTCGAGCAGGAAGGCCTGGCTCCATATCTGTCACGGTGGGAGAAGCTGGATAACTTCATCA
ATAGACCCGTGAAGCTGATCATTGGGGACAAAGAGATTTTCGGGATTAGCCGGGGGATTGATAAACAGGG
AGCCCTGCTGCTGGAACAGGACGGAGTTATCAAACCCTGGATGGGCGGAGAAATCAGTCTGCGGTCTGCC
GAAAAGTAAGCCAACTTTATTATACATAGTTGATATCCAGCACAGTGGCGGCCGCTCGACAATCAACCTC
TGGATTACAAAATTTGTGAAAGATTGACTGGTATTCTTAACTATGTTGCTCCTTTTACGCTATGTGGATA
CGCTGCTTTAATGCCTTTGTATCATGCTATTGCTTCCCGTATGGCTTTCATTTTCTCCTCCTTGTATAAA
TCCTGGTTGCTGTCTCTTTATGAGGAGTTGTGGCCCGTTGTCAGGCAACGTGGCGTGGTGTGCACTGTGT
TTGCTGACGCAACCCCCACTGGTTGGGGCATTGCCACCACCTGTCAGCTCCTTTCCGGGACTTTCGCTTT
CCCCCTCCCTATTGCCACGGCGGAACTCATCGCCGCCTGCCTTGCCCGCTGCTGGACAGGGGCTCGGCTG
TTGGGCACTGACAATTCCGTGGTGTTGTCGGGGAAGCTGACGTCCTTTCCATGGCTGCTCGCCTGTGTTG
CCACCTGGATTCTGCGCGGGACGTCCTTCTGCTACGTCCCTTCGGCCCTCAATCCAGCGGACCTTCCTTC
CCGCGGCCTGCTGCCGGCTCTGCGGCCTCTTCCGCGTCTTCGCCTTCGCCCTCAGACGAGTCGGATCTCC
CTTTGGGCCGCCTCCCCGCCTGGAATTCTACCGGGTAGGGGAGGCGCTTTTCCCAAGGCAGTCTGGAGCA
TGCGCTTTAGCAGCCCCGCTGGGCACTTGGCGCTACACAAGTGGCCTCTGGCCTCGCACACATTCCACAT
CCACCGGTAGGCGCCAACCGGCTCCGTTCTTTGGTGGCCCCTTCGCGCCACCTTCTACTCCTCCCCTAGT
CAGGAAGTTCCCCCCCGCCCCGCAGCTCGCGTCGTGCAGGACGTGACAAATGGAAGTAGCACGTCTCACT
AGTCTCGTGCAGATGGACAGCACCGCTGAGCAATGGAAGCGGGTAGGCCTTTGGGGCAGCGGCCAATAGC
AGCTTTGCTCCTTCGCTTTCTGGGCTCAGAGGCTGGGAAGGGGTGGGTCCGGGGGCGGGCTCAGGGGCGG
GCTCAGGGGCGGGGCGGGCGCCCGAAGGTCCTCCGGAGGCCCGGCATTCTGCACGCTTCAAAAGCGCACG
TCTGCCGCGCTGTTCTCCTCTTCCTCATCTCCGGGCCTTTCGACCTGCAGCCCAAGCTTACCATGACCGA
GTACAAGCCCACGGTGCGCCTCGCCACCCGCGACGACGTCCCCAGGGCCGTACGCACCCTCGCCGCCGCG
TTCGCCGACTACCCCGCCACGCGCCACACCGTCGATCCGGACCGCCACATCGAGCGGGTCACCGAGCTGC
AAGAACTCTTCCTCACGCGCGTCGGGCTCGACATCGGCAAGGTGTGGGTCGCGGACGACGGCGCCGCGGT
GGCGGTCTGGACCACGCCGGAGAGCGTCGAAGCGGGGGCGGTGTTCGCCGAGATCGGCCCGCGCATGGCC
GAGTTGAGCGGTTCCCGGCTGGCCGCGCAGCAACAGATGGAAGGCCTCCTGGCGCCGCACCGGCCCAAGG
AGCCCGCGTGGTTCCTGGCCACCGTCGGCGTCTCGCCCGACCACCAGGGCAAGGGTCTGGGCAGCGCCGT
CGTGCTCCCCGGAGTGGAGGCGGCCGAGCGCGCCGGGGTGCCCGCCTTCCTGGAGACCTCCGCGCCCCGC
AACCTCCCCTTCTACGAGCGGCTCGGCTTCACCGTCACCGCCGACGTCGAGGTGCCCGAAGGACCGCGCA
CCTGGTGCATGACCCGCAAGCCCGGTGCCTGACGCCCGCCCCACGACCCGCAGCGCCCGACCGAAAGGAG
CGCACGACCCCATGCATCTCGAGGGCCCGGTACCTTTAAGACCAATGACTTACAAGGCAGCTGTAGATCT
TAGCCACTTTTTAAAAGAAAAGGGGGGACTGGAAGGGCTAGCTCACTCCCAACGAAGACAAGATCTGCTT
TTTGCTTGTACTGGGTCTCTCTGGTTAGACCAGATCTGAGCCTGGGAGCTCTCTGGCTAACTAGGGAACC
CACTGCTTAAGCCTCAATAAAGCTTGCCTTGAGTGCTTCAAGTAGTGTGTGCCCGTCTGTTGTGTGACTC
TGGTAACTAGAGATCCCTCAGACCCTTTTAGTCAGTGTGGAAAATCTCTAGCAGTAGTAGTTCATGTCAT
CTTATTATTCAGTATTTATAACTTGCAAAGAAATGAATATCAGAGAGTGAGAGGAACTTGTTTATTGCAG
CTTATAATGGTTACAAATAAAGCAATAGCATCACAAATTTCACAAATAAAGCATTTTTTTCACTGCATTC
TAGTTGTGGTTTGTCCAAACTCATCAATGTATCTTATCATGTCTGGCTCTAGCTATCCCGCCCCTAACTC
CGCCCATCCCGCCCCTAACTCCGCCCAGTTCCGCCCATTCTCCGCCCCATGGCTGACTAATTTTTTTTAT
TTATGCAGAGGCCGAGGCCGCCTCGGCCTCTGAGCTATTCCAGAAGTAGTGAGGAGGCTTTTTTGGAGGC
CTAGGGACGTACCCAATTCGCCCTATAGTGAGTCGTATTACGCGCGCTCACTGGCCGTCGTTTTACAACG
TCGTGACTGGGAAAACCCTGGCGTTACCCAACTTAATCGCCTTGCAGCACATCCCCCTTTCGCCAGCTGG
CGTAATAGCGAAGAGGCCCGCACCGATCGCCCTTCCCAACAGTTGCGCAGCCTGAATGGCGAATGGG
[124 nt withheld, positions 10433-10556]
C
[91 nt withheld, positions 10558-10648]
A
[49 nt withheld, positions 10650-10698]
CCTTTGACGTTGGAGTCCACGTTCTTT
[37 nt withheld, positions 10726-10762]
ACCCTATCTCGGTCTATTCTTTTGATTTATAAGGGATTTTGCCGATTTCGGCCTATTGGTTAAAAAATGA
GCTGATTTAACAAAAATTTAACGCGAATTTTAACAAAATATTAACGCTTACAATTT
