Features (pLannotate 1.2.2; 32 found; start..end, strand, type, name):
     26..130     +  promoter       AmpR promoter: bla
    131..991     +  CDS            AmpR: β-lactamase; bla; confers resistance to ampicillin, carbenicillin, and related antibiotics
   1162..1750    +  rep_origin     ori: high-copy-number ColE1/pMB1/pBR322/pUC origin of replication
   1933..2025    +  CDS            lacI (fragment): lac repressor; lacI; The lac repressor binds to the lac operator to inhibit transcription in E. coli. This inhibition can be relieved by adding lactose or isopropyl-β-D-thiogalactopyranoside (IPTG).
   2038..2059    +  protein_bind   CAP binding site: CAP binding activates transcription in the presence of cAMP. E. coli catabolite activator protein
   2074..2104    +  promoter       lac promoter: promoter for the E. coli lac operon
   2108..2130    +  protein_bind   lac operator (fragment): The lac repressor binds to the lac operator to inhibit transcription in E. coli. This inhibition can be relieved by adding lactose or isopropyl-β-D-thiogalactopyranoside (IPTG). lac repressor encoded by lacI
   2173..2191    +  promoter       T3 promoter: promoter for bacteriophage T3 RNA polymerase
   2219..2445    +  promoter       RSV promoter: Rous sarcoma virus enhancer/promoter
   2446..2626    +  LTR            5' LTR (truncated): truncated 5' long terminal repeat (LTR) from HIV-1
   2673..2798    +  misc_feature   HIV-1 Ψ: packaging signal of human immunodeficiency virus type 1
   2782..3145    +  CDS            HIV-1 gag (fragment): gag protein from human immunodeficiency virus 1; gag
   3291..3524    +  misc_feature   RRE: The Rev response element (RRE) of HIV-1 allows for Rev-dependent mRNA export from the nucleus to the cytoplasm.
   3901..4001    +  CDS            Rev (fragment): human immunodeficiency virus 1 (HIV-1) Rev protein; rev; enhances nuclear export of unspliced and incompletely spliced viral mRNAs
   4020..4136    +  misc_feature   cPPT/CTS: central polypurine tract and central termination sequence of HIV-1
   4170..4190    +  protein_bind   attB4: mutant version of attB; core recombination site for the Gateway® BP reaction BP Clonase™
   4190..5401    +  promoter       UbC promoter: human ubiquitin C promoter
   5405..5423    -  protein_bind   attB5 (fragment): mutant version of attB; core recombination site for the Gateway® BP reaction BP Clonase™
   5438..6208    +  CDS            miniTurbo: N-terminally truncated mutant of the E. coli biotin ligase BioID engineered for improved catalytic efficiency (Branon et al., 2018)
   6257..6281    +  protein_bind   attB1: mutant version of attB; recombination site for the Gateway® BP reaction BP Clonase™
   6290..8380    +  CDS            NEK10 (fragment): NEK10_HUMAN - Experimental evidence at protein level: Swiss-Prot protein existence level 1. Plays a role in the cellular response to UV irradiation. Mediates G2/M cell cycle arrest, MEK autoactivation and ERK1/2- signaling pathway activation in response to UV irradiation. In ciliated cells of airways, it is involved in the regulation of mucociliary transport (PubMed:31959991). From Homo sapiens (Human).
   8430..8454    -  protein_bind   attB2: mutant version of attB; recombination site for the Gateway® BP reaction BP Clonase™
   8484..9072    +  misc_feature   WPRE: woodchuck hepatitis virus posttranscriptional regulatory element
   9086..9585    +  promoter       PGK promoter: mouse phosphoglycerate kinase 1 promoter
   9606..10205   +  CDS            PuroR: puromycin N-acetyltransferase; pac from Streptomyces alboniger; confers resistance to puromycin
  10273..10410   +  CDS            nef (fragment): NEF_HV1LA - Experimental evidence at protein level: Swiss-Prot protein existence level 1. Extracellular Nef protein targets CD4(+) T-lymphocytes for apoptosis by interacting with CXCR4 surface receptors. From Human immunodeficiency virus type 1 group M subtype B (isolate Lai) (HIV-1).
  10396..10576   +  LTR            5' LTR (truncated): truncated 5' long terminal repeat (LTR) from HIV-1
  10648..10769   +  polyA_signal   SV40 poly(A) signal: SV40 polyadenylation signal
  10809..10944   +  rep_origin     SV40 ori: SV40 origin of replication
  10965..10983   -  promoter       T7 promoter: promoter for bacteriophage T7 RNA polymerase
  10991..11146   +  CDS            lacZα (fragment): LacZα fragment of β-galactosidase; lacZ fragment
  11151..11579   +  rep_origin     f1 ori (sequence partly withheld): f1 bacteriophage origin of replication; arrow indicates direction of (+) strand synthesis
>Addgene plasmid #189874 | p663-UBC-miniTurbo-V5-NEK10_IDG-K | addgene full sequence | sequence record 381797 | Addgene NGS Result
AGGTGGCACTTTTCGGGGAAATGTGCGCGGAACCCCTATTTGTTTATTTTTCTAAATACATTCAAATATG
TATCCGCTCATGAGACAATAACCCTGATAAATGCTTCAATAATATTGAAAAAGGAAGAGTATGAGTATTC
AACATTTCCGTGTCGCCCTTATTCCCTTTTTTGCGGCATTTTGCCTTCCTGTTTTTGCTCACCCAGAAAC
GCTGGTGAAAGTAAAAGATGCTGAAGATCAGTTGGGTGCACGAGTGGGTTACATCGAACTGGATCTCAAC
AGCGGTAAGATCCTTGAGAGTTTTCGCCCCGAAGAACGTTTTCCAATGATGAGCACTTTTAAAGTTCTGC
TATGTGGCGCGGTATTATCCCGTATTGACGCCGGGCAAGAGCAACTCGGTCGCCGCATACACTATTCTCA
GAATGACTTGGTTGAGTACTCACCAGTCACAGAAAAGCATCTTACGGATGGCATGACAGTAAGAGAATTA
TGCAGTGCTGCCATAACCATGAGTGATAACACTGCGGCCAACTTACTTCTGACAACGATCGGAGGACCGA
AGGAGCTAACCGCTTTTTTGCACAACATGGGGGATCATGTAACTCGCCTTGATCGTTGGGAACCGGAGCT
GAATGAAGCCATACCAAACGACGAGCGTGACACCACGATGCCTGTAGCAATGGCAACAACGTTGCGCAAA
CTATTAACTGGCGAACTACTTACTCTAGCTTCCCGGCAACAATTAATAGACTGGATGGAGGCGGATAAAG
TTGCAGGACCACTTCTGCGCTCGGCCCTTCCGGCTGGCTGGTTTATTGCTGATAAATCTGGAGCCGGTGA
GCGTGGGTCTCGCGGTATCATTGCAGCACTGGGGCCAGATGGTAAGCCCTCCCGTATCGTAGTTATCTAC
ACGACGGGGAGTCAGGCAACTATGGATGAACGAAATAGACAGATCGCTGAGATAGGTGCCTCACTGATTA
AGCATTGGTAACTGTCAGACCAAGTTTACTCATATATACTTTAGATTGATTTAAAACTTCATTTTTAATT
TAAAAGGATCTAGGTGAAGATCCTTTTTGATAATCTCATGACCAAAATCCCTTAACGTGAGTTTTCGTTC
CACTGAGCGTCAGACCCCGTAGAAAAGATCAAAGGATCTTCTTGAGATCCTTTTTTTCTGCGCGTAATCT
GCTGCTTGCAAACAAAAAAACCACCGCTACCAGCGGTGGTTTGTTTGCCGGATCAAGAGCTACCAACTCT
TTTTCCGAAGGTAACTGGCTTCAGCAGAGCGCAGATACCAAATACTGTTCTTCTAGTGTAGCCGTAGTTA
GGCCACCACTTCAAGAACTCTGTAGCACCGCCTACATACCTCGCTCTGCTAATCCTGTTACCAGTGGCTG
CTGCCAGTGGCGATAAGTCGTGTCTTACCGGGTTGGACTCAAGACGATAGTTACCGGATAAGGCGCAGCG
GTCGGGCTGAACGGGGGGTTCGTGCACACAGCCCAGCTTGGAGCGAACGACCTACACCGAACTGAGATAC
CTACAGCGTGAGCTATGAGAAAGCGCCACGCTTCCCGAAGGGAGAAAGGCGGACAGGTATCCGGTAAGCG
GCAGGGTCGGAACAGGAGAGCGCACGAGGGAGCTTCCAGGGGGAAACGCCTGGTATCTTTATAGTCCTGT
CGGGTTTCGCCACCTCTGACTTGAGCGTCGATTTTTGTGATGCTCGTCAGGGGGGCGGAGCCTATGGAAA
AACGCCAGCAACGCGGCCTTTTTACGGTTCCTGGCCTTTTGCTGGCCTTTTGCTCACATGTTCTTTCCTG
CGTTATCCCCTGATTCTGTGGATAACCGTATTACCGCCTTTGAGTGAGCTGATACCGCTCGCCGCAGCCG
AACGACCGAGCGCAGCGAGTCAGTGAGCGAGGAAGCGGAAGAGCGCCCAATACGCAAACCGCCTCTCCCC
GCGCGTTGGCCGATTCATTAATGCAGCTGGCACGACAGGTTTCCCGACTGGAAAGCGGGCAGTGAGCGCA
ACGCAATTAATGTGAGTTAGCTCACTCATTAGGCACCCCAGGCTTTACACTTTATGCTTCCGGCTCGTAT
GTTGTGTGGAATTGTGAGCGGATAACAATTTCACACAGGAAACAGCTATGACCATGATTACGCCAAGCGC
GCAATTAACCCTCACTAAAGGGAACAAAAGCTGGAGCTGCAAGCTTAATGTAGTCTTATGCAATACTCTT
GTAGTCTTGCAACATGGTAACGATGAGTTAGCAACATGCCTTACAAGGAGAGAAAAAGCACCGTGCATGC
CGATTGGTGGAAGTAAGGTGGTACGATCGTGCCTTATTAGGAAGGCAACAGACGGGTCTGACATGGATTG
GACGAACCACTGAATTGCCGCATTGCAGAGATATTGTATTTAAGTGCCTAGCTCGATACATAAACGGGTC
TCTCTGGTTAGACCAGATCTGAGCCTGGGAGCTCTCTGGCTAACTAGGGAACCCACTGCTTAAGCCTCAA
TAAAGCTTGCCTTGAGTGCTTCAAGTAGTGTGTGCCCGTCTGTTGTGTGACTCTGGTAACTAGAGATCCC
TCAGACCCTTTTAGTCAGTGTGGAAAATCTCTAGCAGTGGCGCCCGAACAGGGACTTGAAAGCGAAAGGG
AAACCAGAGGAGCTCTCTCGACGCAGGACTCGGCTTGCTGAAGCGCGCACGGCAAGAGGCGAGGGGCGGC
GACTGGTGAGTACGCCAAAAATTTTGACTAGCGGAGGCTAGAAGGAGAGAGATGGGTGCGAGAGCGTCAG
TATTAAGCGGGGGAGAATTAGATCGCGATGGGAAAAAATTCGGTTAAGGCCAGGGGGAAAGAAAAAATAT
AAATTAAAACATATAGTATGGGCAAGCAGGGAGCTAGAACGATTCGCAGTTAATCCTGGCCTGTTAGAAA
CATCAGAAGGCTGTAGACAAATACTGGGACAGCTACAACCATCCCTTCAGACAGGATCAGAAGAACTTAG
ATCATTATATAATACAGTAGCAACCCTCTATTGTGTGCATCAAAGGATAGAGATAAAAGACACCAAGGAA
GCTTTAGACAAGATAGAGGAAGAGCAAAACAAAAGTAAGACCACCGCACAGCAAGCGGCCGCTGATCTTC
AGACCTGGAGGAGGAGATATGAGGGACAATTGGAGAAGTGAATTATATAAATATAAAGTAGTAAAAATTG
AACCATTAGGAGTAGCACCCACCAAGGCAAAGAGAAGAGTGGTGCAGAGAGAAAAAAGAGCAGTGGGAAT
AGGAGCTTTGTTCCTTGGGTTCTTGGGAGCAGCAGGAAGCACTATGGGCGCAGCGTCAATGACGCTGACG
GTACAGGCCAGACAATTATTGTCTGGTATAGTGCAGCAGCAGAACAATTTGCTGAGGGCTATTGAGGCGC
AACAGCATCTGTTGCAACTCACAGTCTGGGGCATCAAGCAGCTCCAGGCAAGAATCCTGGCTGTGGAAAG
ATACCTAAAGGATCAACAGCTCCTGGGGATTTGGGGTTGCTCTGGAAAACTCATTTGCACCACTGCTGTG
CCTTGGAATGCTAGTTGGAGTAATAAATCTCTGGAACAGATTTGGAATCACACGACCTGGATGGAGTGGG
ACAGAGAAATTAACAATTACACAAGCTTAATACACTCCTTAATTGAAGAATCGCAAAACCAGCAAGAAAA
GAATGAACAAGAATTATTGGAATTAGATAAATGGGCAAGTTTGTGGAATTGGTTTAACATAACAAATTGG
CTGTGGTATATAAAATTATTCATAATGATAGTAGGAGGCTTGGTAGGTTTAAGAATAGTTTTTGCTGTAC
TTTCTATAGTGAATAGAGTTAGGCAGGGATATTCACCATTATCGTTTCAGACCCACCTCCCAACCCCGAG
GGGACCCGACAGGCCCGAAGGAATAGAAGAAGAAGGTGGAGAGAGAGACAGAGACAGATCCATTCGATTA
GTGAACGGATCTCGACGGTATCGGTTAACTTTTAAAAGAAAAGGGGGGATTGGGGGGTACAGTGCAGGGG
AAAGAATAGTAGACATAATAGCAACAGACATACAAACTAAAGAATTACAAAAACAAATTACAAAATTCAA
AATTTTATCGTCCAGTGTGGTGGAATTCTGCAGATATCACAACTTTGTATAGAAAAGTTGGCCTCCGCGC
CGGGTTTTGGCGCCTCCCGCGGGCGCCCCCCTCCTCACGGCGAGCGCTGCCACGTCAGACGAAGGGCGCA
GCGAGCGTCCTGATCCTTCCGCCCGGACGCTCAGGACAGCGGCCCGCTGCTCATAAGACTCGGCCTTAGA
ACCCCAGTATCAGCAGAAGGACATTTTAGGACGGGACTTGGGTGACTCTAGGGCACTGGTTTTCTTTCCA
GAGAGCGGAACAGGCGAGGAAAAGTAGTCCCTTCTCGGCGATTCTGCGGAGGGATCTCCGTGGGGCGGTG
AACGCCGATGATTATATAAGGACGCGCCGGGTGTGGCACAGCTAGTTCCGTCGCAGCCGGGATTTGGGTC
GCGGTTCTTGTTTGTGGATCGCTGTGATCGTCACTTGGTGAGTAGCGGGCTGCTGGGCTGGCCGGGGCTT
TCGTGGCCGCCGGGCCGCTCGGTGGGACGGAAGCGTGTGGAGAGACCGCCAAGGGCTGTAGTCTGGGTCC
GCGAGCAAGGTTGCCCTGAACTGGGGGTTGGGGGGAGCGCAGCAAAATGGCGGCTGTTCCCGAGTCTTGA
ATGGAAGACGCTTGTGAGGCGGGCTGTGAGGTCGTTGAAACAAGGTGGGGGGCATGGTGGGCGGCAAGAA
CCCAAGGTCTTGAGGCCTTCGCTAATGCGGGAAAGCTCTTATTCGGGTGAGATGGGCTGGGGCACCATCT
GGGGACCCTGACGTGAAGTTTGTCACTGACTGGAGAACTCGGTTTGTCGTCTGTTGCGGGGGCGGCAGTT
ATGGCGGTGCCGTTGGGCAGTGCACCCGTACCTTTGGGAGCGCGCGCCCTCGTCGTGTCGTGACGTCACC
CGTTCTGTTGGCTTATAATGCAGGGTGGGGCCACCTGCCGGTAGGTGTGCGGTAGGCTTTTCTCCGTCGC
AGGACGCAGGGTTCGGGCCTAGGGTAGGCTCTCCTGAATCGACAGGCGCCGGACCTCTGGTGAGGGGAGG
GATAAGTGAGGCGTCAGTTTCTTTGGTCGGTTTTATGTACCTATCTTCTTAAGTAGCTGAAGCTCCGGTT
TTGAACTATGCGCTCGGGGTTGGCGAGTGTGTTTTGTGAAGTTTTTTAGGCACCTTTTGAAATGTAATCA
TTTGGGTCAATATGTAATTTTCAGTGTTAGACTAGTAAATTGTCCGCTAAATTCTGGCCGTTTTTGGCTT
TTTTGTTAGACGGCCAACTTTTGTATACAAAGTGGGCCACCATGGGAATCCCGCTGCTGAACGCTAAACA
GATTCTGGGACAGCTGGACGGCGGGAGCGTGGCAGTCCTGCCTGTGGTCGACTCCACCAATCAGTACCTG
CTGGATCGAATCGGCGAGCTGAAGAGTGGGGATGCTTGCATTGCAGAATATCAGCAGGCAGGGAGAGGAA
GCAGAGGGAGGAAATGGTTCTCTCCTTTTGGAGCTAACCTGTACCTGAGTATGTTTTGGCGCCTGAAGCG
GGGACCAGCAGCAATCGGCCTGGGCCCGGTCATCGGAATTGTCATGGCAGAAGCGCTGCGAAAGCTGGGA
GCAGACAAGGTGCGAGTCAAATGGCCCAATGACCTGTATCTGCAGGATAGAAAGCTGGCAGGCATCCTGG
TGGAGCTGGCCGGAATAACAGGCGATGCTGCACAGATCGTCATTGGCGCCGGGATTAACGTGGCTATGAG
GCGCGTGGAGGAAAGCGTGGTCAATCAGGGCTGGATCACACTGCAGGAAGCAGGGATTAACCTGGACAGG
AATACTCTGGCCGCTATGCTGATCCGAGAGCTGCGGGCAGCCCTGGAACTGTTCGAGCAGGAAGGCCTGG
CTCCATATCTGTCACGGTGGGAGAAGCTGGATAACTTCATCAATAGACCCGTGAAGCTGATCATTGGGGA
CAAAGAGATTTTCGGGATTAGCCGGGGGATTGATAAACAGGGAGCCCTGCTGCTGGAACAGGACGGAGTT
ATCAAACCCTGGATGGGCGGAGAAATCAGTCTGCGGTCTGCCGAAAAGGCTAGCGGCAAGCCCATCCCCA
ACCCCCTGCTGGGCCTGGACAGCACCACAAGTTTGTACAAAAAAGCAGGCTTAGCCACCATGCCTGATCA
AGATAAAAAGGTGAAGACCACAGAAAAATCAACTGATAAACAGCAAGAAATCACCATCAGGGACTATTCA
GATCTTAAAAGACTTCGGTGCCTTTTGAACGTCCAATCAAGCAAACAACAGCTTCCAGCCATTAACTTCG
ATAGTGCCCAAAATAGCATGACGAAGTCTGAGCCCGCCATCAGGGCGGGTGGACACAGAGCTCGGGGTCA
GTGGCATGAATCCACAGAAGCTGTTGAACTTGAAAATTTTAGTATAAACTACAAGAATGAGAGAAATTTC
AGCAAACATCCTCAGCGTAAACTATTTCAGGAGATCTTTACCGCCTTGGTGAAAAATAGACTCATAAGCA
GAGAGTGGGTTAATCGAGCCCCATCTATTCATTTTCTGAGAGTGTTAATCTGTCTGAGGCTACTAATGAG
GGATCCATGTTATCAGGAAATACTCCATAGCTTGGGTGGGATTGAAAACCTAGCTCAGTATATGGAGATT
GTAGCCAATGAGTACCTCGGCTATGGAGAAGAGCAGCACACTGTGGACAAGCTGGTCAACATGACATATA
TTTTTCAAAAACTTGCTGCAGTCAAAGATCAAAGAGAATGGGTCACCACAAGTGGAGCCCACAAGACATT
AGTAAATTTACTTGGTGCCCGAGATACTAATGTTCTATTGGGTTCCCTTCTGGCTCTGGCTAGTTTAGCA
GAAAGTCAAGAATGTAGGGAGAAGATAAGTGAACTCAACATTGTAGAAAATCTGTTGATGATTTTACATG
AATATGACTTGCTTTCTAAAAGACTAACAGCGGAGTTGCTGCGCCTACTTTGTGCAGAGCCCCAGGTGAA
AGAGCAGGTGAAGCTCTATGAGGGGATACCGGTCCTCCTCAGTCTGCTCCACTCTGACCACTTGAAGCTC
CTCTGGAGCATTGTCTGGATTCTGGTACAGGTTTGTGAGGACCCTGAGACCAGCGTGGAAATTCGCATTT
GGGGAGGCATCAAACAGCTTCTTCATATTTTACAAGGAGACAGAAATTTTGTTTCTGATCACTCCTCCAT
TGGAAGCCTGTCCAGTGCAAATGCTGCAGGCCGAATCCAGCAGCTTCATTTATCAGAAGACTTGAGCCCT
AGGGAAATACAAGAAAATACTTTCTCACTTCAAGCAGCCTGCTGTGCTGCCCTCACTGAGCTGGTGCTCA
ATGACACCAATGCCCACCAGGTGGTTCAGGAAAATGGTGTATATACAATAGCAAAATTAATTTTACCAAA
TAAGCAAAAGAATGCAGCAAAAAGTAATCTATTACAGTGTTATGCTTTCAGAGCCTTGAGATTTCTCTTC
AGTATGGAAAGAAACAGACCACTCTTTAAAAGACTTTTCCCCACAGACTTGTTTGAGATCTTCATTGACA
TAGGGCATTATGTACGTGATATCAGTGCTTATGAAGAATTGGTATCCAAGCTGAATTTATTAGTGGAGGA
TGAACTGAAGCAAATTGCTGAAAATATTGAAAGCATTAATCAGAACAAAGCTCCTTTGAAATATATAGGC
AACTATGCAATTTTGGATCATCTTGGAAGTGGAGCTTTTGGCTGTGTTTACAAGGTTAGAAAGCATAGTG
GTCAAAATCTTTTAGCAATGAAAGAGGTCAATTTACATAACCCAGCATTTGGGAAGGATAAGAAAGATCG
AGACAGCAGCGTAAGGAATATTGTTTCTGAATTAACAATAATTAAAGAGCAGCTTTATCATCCCAACATT
GTACGTTATTACAAAACATTTCTGGAAAATGATAGGTTGTACATAGTTATGGAGCTGATAGAAGGAGCCC
CGCTTGGAGAGCATTTCAGTTCTTTGAAGGAAAAACATCACCATTTTACTGAAGAAAGACTATGGAAAAT
ATTTATACAGCTGTGCTTAGCTCTTCGATACTTACACAAGGAGAAGAGGATTGTCCATAGAGATCTGACA
CCAAACAACATTATGTTGGGGGATAAGGACAAAGTAACCGTTACTGACTTTGGCCTGGCAAAGCAAAAAC
AAGAAAACAGTAAACTCACGTCTGTGGTTGGAACAATCCTGTATTCTTGTGTGCAGCACCTCTACCTTCG
CTCTCCTGCTCCTGCTCTGGCCACATAAAACCCAGCTTTCTTGTACAAAGTGGTGATATCCAGCACAGTG
GCGGCCGCTCGACAATCAACCTCTGGATTACAAAATTTGTGAAAGATTGACTGGTATTCTTAACTATGTT
GCTCCTTTTACGCTATGTGGATACGCTGCTTTAATGCCTTTGTATCATGCTATTGCTTCCCGTATGGCTT
TCATTTTCTCCTCCTTGTATAAATCCTGGTTGCTGTCTCTTTATGAGGAGTTGTGGCCCGTTGTCAGGCA
ACGTGGCGTGGTGTGCACTGTGTTTGCTGACGCAACCCCCACTGGTTGGGGCATTGCCACCACCTGTCAG
CTCCTTTCCGGGACTTTCGCTTTCCCCCTCCCTATTGCCACGGCGGAACTCATCGCCGCCTGCCTTGCCC
GCTGCTGGACAGGGGCTCGGCTGTTGGGCACTGACAATTCCGTGGTGTTGTCGGGGAAGCTGACGTCCTT
TCCATGGCTGCTCGCCTGTGTTGCCACCTGGATTCTGCGCGGGACGTCCTTCTGCTACGTCCCTTCGGCC
CTCAATCCAGCGGACCTTCCTTCCCGCGGCCTGCTGCCGGCTCTGCGGCCTCTTCCGCGTCTTCGCCTTC
GCCCTCAGACGAGTCGGATCTCCCTTTGGGCCGCCTCCCCGCCTGGAATTCTACCGGGTAGGGGAGGCGC
TTTTCCCAAGGCAGTCTGGAGCATGCGCTTTAGCAGCCCCGCTGGGCACTTGGCGCTACACAAGTGGCCT
CTGGCCTCGCACACATTCCACATCCACCGGTAGGCGCCAACCGGCTCCGTTCTTTGGTGGCCCCTTCGCG
CCACCTTCTACTCCTCCCCTAGTCAGGAAGTTCCCCCCCGCCCCGCAGCTCGCGTCGTGCAGGACGTGAC
AAATGGAAGTAGCACGTCTCACTAGTCTCGTGCAGATGGACAGCACCGCTGAGCAATGGAAGCGGGTAGG
CCTTTGGGGCAGCGGCCAATAGCAGCTTTGCTCCTTCGCTTTCTGGGCTCAGAGGCTGGGAAGGGGTGGG
TCCGGGGGCGGGCTCAGGGGCGGGCTCAGGGGCGGGGCGGGCGCCCGAAGGTCCTCCGGAGGCCCGGCAT
TCTGCACGCTTCAAAAGCGCACGTCTGCCGCGCTGTTCTCCTCTTCCTCATCTCCGGGCCTTTCGACCTG
CAGCCCAAGCTTACCATGACCGAGTACAAGCCCACGGTGCGCCTCGCCACCCGCGACGACGTCCCCAGGG
CCGTACGCACCCTCGCCGCCGCGTTCGCCGACTACCCCGCCACGCGCCACACCGTCGATCCGGACCGCCA
CATCGAGCGGGTCACCGAGCTGCAAGAACTCTTCCTCACGCGCGTCGGGCTCGACATCGGCAAGGTGTGG
GTCGCGGACGACGGCGCCGCGGTGGCGGTCTGGACCACGCCGGAGAGCGTCGAAGCGGGGGCGGTGTTCG
CCGAGATCGGCCCGCGCATGGCCGAGTTGAGCGGTTCCCGGCTGGCCGCGCAGCAACAGATGGAAGGCCT
CCTGGCGCCGCACCGGCCCAAGGAGCCCGCGTGGTTCCTGGCCACCGTCGGCGTCTCGCCCGACCACCAG
GGCAAGGGTCTGGGCAGCGCCGTCGTGCTCCCCGGAGTGGAGGCGGCCGAGCGCGCCGGGGTGCCCGCCT
TCCTGGAGACCTCCGCGCCCCGCAACCTCCCCTTCTACGAGCGGCTCGGCTTCACCGTCACCGCCGACGT
CGAGGTGCCCGAAGGACCGCGCACCTGGTGCATGACCCGCAAGCCCGGTGCCTGACGCCCGCCCCACGAC
CCGCAGCGCCCGACCGAAAGGAGCGCACGACCCCATGCATCTCGAGGGCCCGGTACCTTTAAGACCAATG
ACTTACAAGGCAGCTGTAGATCTTAGCCACTTTTTAAAAGAAAAGGGGGGACTGGAAGGGCTAGCTCACT
CCCAACGAAGACAAGATCTGCTTTTTGCTTGTACTGGGTCTCTCTGGTTAGACCAGATCTGAGCCTGGGA
GCTCTCTGGCTAACTAGGGAACCCACTGCTTAAGCCTCAATAAAGCTTGCCTTGAGTGCTTCAAGTAGTG
TGTGCCCGTCTGTTGTGTGACTCTGGTAACTAGAGATCCCTCAGACCCTTTTAGTCAGTGTGGAAAATCT
CTAGCAGTAGTAGTTCATGTCATCTTATTATTCAGTATTTATAACTTGCAAAGAAATGAATATCAGAGAG
TGAGAGGAACTTGTTTATTGCAGCTTATAATGGTTACAAATAAAGCAATAGCATCACAAATTTCACAAAT
AAAGCATTTTTTTCACTGCATTCTAGTTGTGGTTTGTCCAAACTCATCAATGTATCTTATCATGTCTGGC
TCTAGCTATCCCGCCCCTAACTCCGCCCATCCCGCCCCTAACTCCGCCCAGTTCCGCCCATTCTCCGCCC
CATGGCTGACTAATTTTTTTTATTTATGCAGAGGCCGAGGCCGCCTCGGCCTCTGAGCTATTCCAGAAGT
AGTGAGGAGGCTTTTTTGGAGGCCTAGGGACGTACCCAATTCGCCCTATAGTGAGTCGTATTACGCGCGC
TCACTGGCCGTCGTTTTACAACGTCGTGACTGGGAAAACCCTGGCGTTACCCAACTTAATCGCCTTGCAG
CACATCCCCCTTTCGCCAGCTGGCGTAATAGCGAAGAGGCCCGCACCGATCGCCCTTCCCAACAGTTGCG
CAGCCTGAATGGCGAATGGG
[124 nt withheld, positions 11151-11274]
C
[91 nt withheld, positions 11276-11366]
A
[49 nt withheld, positions 11368-11416]
CCTTTGACGTTGGAGTCCACGTTCTTT
[37 nt withheld, positions 11444-11480]
ACCCTATCTCGGTCTATTCTTTTGATTTATAAGGGATTTTGCCGATTTCGGCCTATTGGTTAAAAAATGA
GCTGATTTAACAAAAATTTAACGCGAATTTTAACAAAATATTAACGCTTACAATTT
